>Addgene plasmid #101621 | pDONR221-ZNF587B | depositor full sequence | sequence record 191703 | Full Sequence
ATGGCTGTTGTGGCGACTTTGAGATTATCGGCCCAAGGGACTGTAACTTTTGAAGATGTTGCTGTAAAAT
TTACCCAAGAAGAGTGGAACCTCCTATCAGAGGCCCAAAGGTGTTTATACAGAGATGTCACCCTTGAAAA
CCTTGCCCTAATGAGCAGCCTTGGGTGCTGGTGTGGTGTAGAAGATGAGGCAGCGCCTTCAAAACAATCA
ATATATATCCAGAGAGAAACCCAAGTAAGGACGCCTGTTACTGGTGTATCCCCAAAAAAGGCCCACCCCT
GTGAAATGTGTGGACCAATTTTAGGTGATATCCTCCATGTTGCAGACCACCAAGGTACCCACCATAAACA
AAAATTACACAGGTGTGAGGCGTGGGGAAATAAGCTATATGATTCCGGGAATTTCCACCAACACCAGAAT
GAACATATTGGTGAGAAGCCATACAGAGGCAGTGTTGAAGAGGCCCTTTTTGTAAAAAGGTGTAAACTCC
ATGTAAGTGGTGAGAGCAGTGTTTTTTCTGAAAGTGGAAAAGATTTCCTGCCAAGAAGTGGCCTCCTCCA
ACAAGAGGCTTCCCATACTGGAGAAAAATCAAATTCAAAAACTGAGTGTGTTTCCCCTTTCCAATGTGGT
GGGGCCCATTACAGCCACGGTGACAGTATGAAACATTTCAGCACAAAACATATCCTGAGCCAACACCAAA
GGCTCCTGCCGAGAGAAGAATGTTATGTCTGCTGTGAATGCGGAAAAAGTTTTTCGAAATATGTGAGTTT
CAGTAACCACCAGAGAGTCCATTCTGGAAAGAGGCCATATGAGTGCGGAGAGTGTGAAAAATCTTTCAGC
CAAAAGAGCAGTTTAATCCAACACCAACAATTCCACACCGGTGGAAAGCCATATGGGTGTGAAGAGTGTG
GAAAATATTTCAGCCTAGAAGGATACCTCAGAAGACACCAAAAAGTCCATGCTGGAAAAGGACCATATGA
ATGTGGAGAGTGCGGGAAGAGTTTTTCTTCAAATGTAAACCTAAAGAGCCACCAGAGGATCCACACAGGA
GAAAGACCATATAAGTGTGGTGAGTGTGAGAAAAGTTTCAGCAGAAAGCCGAGCCTATCATACCACCAAA
GATTTGGCAGGCCGAGGTGGGTAGACCATAAAGACAGAAAAGAATTTAAGACGAGCCTTGGAAATATTGT
AAAGAGCTGCCTTTTCAACTTTCTTGTACAAAGTTGGCATTATAAGAAAGCATTGCTTATCAATTTGTTG
CAACGAACAGGTCACTATCAGTCAAAATAAAATCATTATTTGCCATCCAGCTGATATCCCCTATAGTGAG
TCGTATTACATGGTCATAGCTGTTTCCTGGCAGCTCTGGCCCGTGTCTCAAAATCTCTGATGTTACATTG
CACAAGATAAAAATATATCATCATGAACAATAAAACTGTCTGCTTACATAAACAGTAATACAAGGGGTGT
TATGAGCCATATTCAACGGGAAACGTCGAGGCCGCGATTAAATTCCAACATGGATGCTGATTTATATGGG
TATAAATGGGCTCGCGATAATGTCGGGCAATCAGGTGCGACAATCTATCGCTTGTATGGGAAGCCCGATG
CGCCAGAGTTGTTTCTGAAACATGGCAAAGGTAGCGTTGCCAATGATGTTACAGATGAGATGGTCAGACT
AAACTGGCTGACGGAATTTATGCCTCTTCCGACCATCAAGCATTTTATCCGTACTCCTGATGATGCATGG
TTACTCACCACTGCGATCCCCGGAAAAACAGCATTCCAGGTATTAGAAGAATATCCTGATTCAGGTGAAA
ATATTGTTGATGCGCTGGCAGTGTTCCTGCGCCGGTTGCATTCGATTCCTGTTTGTAATTGTCCTTTTAA
CAGCGATCGCGTATTTCGTCTCGCTCAGGCGCAATCACGAATGAATAACGGTTTGGTTGATGCGAGTGAT
TTTGATGACGAGCGTAATGGCTGGCCTGTTGAACAAGTCTGGAAAGAAATGCATAAACTTTTGCCATTCT
CACCGGATTCAGTCGTCACTCATGGTGATTTCTCACTTGATAACCTTATTTTTGACGAGGGGAAATTAAT
AGGTTGTATTGATGTTGGACGAGTCGGAATCGCAGACCGATACCAGGATCTTGCCATCCTATGGAACTGC
CTCGGTGAGTTTTCTCCTTCATTACAGAAACGGCTTTTTCAAAAATATGGTATTGATAATCCTGATATGA
ATAAATTGCAGTTTCATTTGATGCTCGATGAGTTTTTCTAATCAGAATTGGTTAATTGGTTGTAACACTG
GCAGAGCATTACGCTGACTTGACGGGACGGCGCAAGCTCATGACCAAAATCCCTTAACGTGAGTTACGCG
TCGTTCCACTGAGCGTCAGACCCCGTAGAAAAGATCAAAGGATCTTCTTGAGATCCTTTTTTTCTGCGCG
TAATCTGCTGCTTGCAAACAAAAAAACCACCGCTACCAGCGGTGGTTTGTTTGCCGGATCAAGAGCTACC
AACTCTTTTTCCGAAGGTAACTGGCTTCAGCAGAGCGCAGATACCAAATACTGTTCTTCTAGTGTAGCCG
TAGTTAGGCCACCACTTCAAGAACTCTGTAGCACCGCCTACATACCTCGCTCTGCTAATCCTGTTACCAG
TGGCTGCTGCCAGTGGCGATAAGTCGTGTCTTACCGGGTTGGACTCAAGACGATAGTTACCGGATAAGGC
GCAGCGGTCGGGCTGAACGGGGGGTTCGTGCACACAGCCCAGCTTGGAGCGAACGACCTACACCGAACTG
AGATACCTACAGCGTGAGCTATGAGAAAGCGCCACGCTTCCCGAAGGGAGAAAGGCGGACAGGTATCCGG
TAAGCGGCAGGGTCGGAACAGGAGAGCGCACGAGGGAGCTTCCAGGGGGAAACGCCTGGTATCTTTATAG
TCCTGTCGGGTTTCGCCACCTCTGACTTGAGCGTCGATTTTTGTGATGCTCGTCAGGGGGGCGGAGCCTA
TGGAAAAACGCCAGCAACGCGGCCTTTTTACGGTTCCTGGCCTTTTGCTGGCCTTTTGCTCACATGTTCT
TTCCTGCGTTATCCCCTGATTCTGTGGATAACCGTATTACCGCCTTTGAGTGAGCTGATACCGCTCGCCG
CAGCCGAACGACCGAGCGCAGCGAGTCAGTGAGCGAGGAAGCGGAAGAGCGCCCAATACGCAAACCGCCT
CTCCCCGCGCGTTGGCCGATTCATTAATGCAGCTGGCACGACAGGTTTCCCGACTGGAAAGCGGGCAGTG
AGCGCAACGCAATTAATACGCGTACCGCTAGCCAGGAAGAGTTTGTAGAAACGCAAAAAGGCCATCCGTC
AGGATGGCCTTCTGCTTAGTTTGATGCCTGGCAGTTTATGGCGGGCGTCCTGCCCGCCACCCTCCGGGCC
GTTGCTTCACAACGTTCAAATCCGCTCCCGGCGGATTTGTCCTACTCAGGAGAGCGTTCACCGACAAACA
ACAGATAAAACGAAAGGCCCAGTCTTCCGACTGAGCCTTTCGTTTTATTTGATGCCTGGCAGTTCCCTAC
TCTCGCGTTAACGCTAGCATGGATGTTTTCCCAGTCACGACGTTGTAAAACGACGGCCAGTCTTAAGCTC
GGGCCCCAAATAATGATTTTATTTTGACTGATAGTGACCTGTTCGTTGCAACAAATTGATGAGCAATGCT
TTTTTATAATGCCAACTTTGTACAAAAAAGTTG
Features (pLannotate 1.2.2; 10 found; start..end, strand, type, name):
      1..1206    +  CDS            ZNF587B: Z587B_HUMAN - Experimental evidence at protein level: Swiss-Prot protein existence level 1. May be involved in transcriptional regulation. From Homo sapiens (Human).
   1206..1301    -  protein_bind   attL3: mutant version of attL; recombination site for the Gateway® LR reaction LR Clonase™
   1320..1338    -  promoter       T7 promoter: promoter for bacteriophage T7 RNA polymerase
   1472..2281    +  CDS            KanR: aminoglycoside phosphotransferase; aph(3')-Ia; confers resistance to kanamycin in bacteria or G418 (Geneticin®) in eukaryotes
   2428..3016    +  rep_origin     ori: high-copy-number ColE1/pMB1/pBR322/pUC origin of replication
   3199..3291    +  CDS            lacI (fragment): lac repressor; lacI; The lac repressor binds to the lac operator to inhibit transcription in E. coli. This inhibition can be relieved by adding lactose or isopropyl-β-D-thiogalactopyranoside (IPTG).
   3346..3373    -  terminator     rrnB T2 terminator: transcription terminator T2 from the E. coli rrnB gene
   3505..3548    +  terminator     rrnB T1 terminator: Escherichia coli rrnB; transcription terminator T1 from the E. coli rrnB gene
   3595..3631    -  CDS            lacZα (fragment): LacZα fragment of β-galactosidase; lacZ fragment
   3648..3743    +  protein_bind   attL3: mutant version of attL; recombination site for the Gateway® LR reaction LR Clonase™
