[The description below was written by a language model from this plasmid's Addgene catalogue record and pLannotate feature annotations shown in this document.]
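Description:
pDONR221-ZNF587B is a Gateway entry clone built on the Invitrogen pDONR221 backbone, carrying the open reading frame of the human zinc finger protein ZNF587B, a putative transcriptional regulator. It belongs to the Human TFome Collection, a library of human transcription factor ORFs assembled for cell fate engineering. According to the depositor, the insert was produced by gene synthesis. The 3,743 nt plasmid is maintained in E. coli through a high-copy ColE1/pUC-type origin and selected with kanamycin via an aminoglycoside phosphotransferase (KanR) gene.

The ZNF587B coding sequence (about 1.2 kb) is flanked on both sides by attL recombination sites, the substrates for LR Clonase. The automated annotation labels both as attL3, a mutant attL variant, and the record does not otherwise specify which attL sites are present. The last nucleotide of the stop codon has been removed, so that after LR transfer into a destination vector the ORF reads through the recombination site and can be fused in frame to a C-terminal tag or reporter.

The plasmid has no eukaryotic promoter driving the insert and is a shuttling intermediate rather than an expression construct. A T7 promoter lies just beyond the downstream att site and points back toward the insert on the opposite strand. The rrnB T1 and T2 terminators upstream of the cassette insulate it from read-through transcription from the backbone. Short lacI and lacZα fragments are backbone remnants with no apparent function. M13 forward and reverse primer sites flank the cassette for sequence verification. The typical use is recombinational transfer of ZNF587B into Gateway-compatible expression vectors for overexpression or screening studies.
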