Addgene plasmid #101621: pDONR221-ZNF587B
Purpose: Donor Vector containing ZNF587B transcription factor, part of the Human TFome Collection
Depositing lab: George Church. Depositing organization: Harvard Medical School. Publication: A comprehensive library of human transcription factors for cell fate engineering. Ng AHM, Khoshakhlagh P, Rojo Arias JE, Pasquini G, Wang K, Swiersy A, Shipman SL, Appleton E, Kiaee K, Kohman RE, Vernet A, Dysart M, Leeper K, Saylor W, Huang JY, Graveline A, Taipale J, Hill DE, Vidal M, Melero-Martin JM, Busskamp V, Church GM. Nat Biotechnol. 2021 Apr;39(4):510-519. doi: 10.1038/s41587-020-0742-6. Epub 2020 Nov 30. PubMed 33257861.
Backbone
  Vector backbone: pDONR221
  Backbone manufacturer: Invitrogen
  Vector type: Gateway shuttling vector
Growth in bacteria
  Bacterial resistance: Kanamycin, 50 μg/mL
  Growth temperature: 37°C
  Growth strain: DH5alpha
  Copy number: High Copy
Gene/Insert
  Gene/Insert name: ZNF587B (alt name: E7ETH6 (Uniprot ID))
  Species: H. sapiens (human)
  Mutation: Last nucleotide of stop codon removed to allow for Gateway C-terminal fusions
  Entrez Gene: ZNF587B
  Cloning method: Gateway Cloning
  Sequencing primers: 5′ M13F(-21); 3′ M13R
Terms and licenses: Academic/Nonprofit Terms; Industry Terms: Not Available to Industry
Depositor comments: Harvard generated by gene synthesis
How to cite: pDONR221-ZNF587B was a gift from George Church (Addgene plasmid # 101621 ; http://n2t.net/addgene:101621 ; RRID:Addgene_101621)
