>Addgene plasmid #101621 | pDONR221-ZNF587B | depositor partial sequence | sequence record 191704 | insert
ATGGCTGTTGTGGCGACTTTGAGATTATCGGCCCAAGGGACTGTAACTTTTGAAGATGTTGCTGTAAAAT
TTACCCAAGAAGAGTGGAACCTCCTATCAGAGGCCCAAAGGTGTTTATACAGAGATGTCACCCTTGAAAA
CCTTGCCCTAATGAGCAGCCTTGGGTGCTGGTGTGGTGTAGAAGATGAGGCAGCGCCTTCAAAACAATCA
ATATATATCCAGAGAGAAACCCAAGTAAGGACGCCTGTTACTGGTGTATCCCCAAAAAAGGCCCACCCCT
GTGAAATGTGTGGACCAATTTTAGGTGATATCCTCCATGTTGCAGACCACCAAGGTACCCACCATAAACA
AAAATTACACAGGTGTGAGGCGTGGGGAAATAAGCTATATGATTCCGGGAATTTCCACCAACACCAGAAT
GAACATATTGGTGAGAAGCCATACAGAGGCAGTGTTGAAGAGGCCCTTTTTGTAAAAAGGTGTAAACTCC
ATGTAAGTGGTGAGAGCAGTGTTTTTTCTGAAAGTGGAAAAGATTTCCTGCCAAGAAGTGGCCTCCTCCA
ACAAGAGGCTTCCCATACTGGAGAAAAATCAAATTCAAAAACTGAGTGTGTTTCCCCTTTCCAATGTGGT
GGGGCCCATTACAGCCACGGTGACAGTATGAAACATTTCAGCACAAAACATATCCTGAGCCAACACCAAA
GGCTCCTGCCGAGAGAAGAATGTTATGTCTGCTGTGAATGCGGAAAAAGTTTTTCGAAATATGTGAGTTT
CAGTAACCACCAGAGAGTCCATTCTGGAAAGAGGCCATATGAGTGCGGAGAGTGTGAAAAATCTTTCAGC
CAAAAGAGCAGTTTAATCCAACACCAACAATTCCACACCGGTGGAAAGCCATATGGGTGTGAAGAGTGTG
GAAAATATTTCAGCCTAGAAGGATACCTCAGAAGACACCAAAAAGTCCATGCTGGAAAAGGACCATATGA
ATGTGGAGAGTGCGGGAAGAGTTTTTCTTCAAATGTAAACCTAAAGAGCCACCAGAGGATCCACACAGGA
GAAAGACCATATAAGTGTGGTGAGTGTGAGAAAAGTTTCAGCAGAAAGCCGAGCCTATCATACCACCAAA
GATTTGGCAGGCCGAGGTGGGTAGACCATAAAGACAGAAAAGAATTTAAGACGAGCCTTGGAAATATTGT
AAAGAGCTGCCTTTT
